>Addgene plasmid #216664 | pHR_5xUAS-ETV2-P2A-BFP-WPRE_PGK-HygR | addgene full sequence | sequence record 432192 | Addgene NGS Result
CGGGTAAATAGCTGCGCCGATGGTTTCTACAAAGATCGTTATGTTTATCGGCACTTTGCATCGGCCGCGC
TCCCGATTCCGGAAGTGCTTGACATTGGGGAATTCAGCGAGAGCCTGACCTATTGCATCTCCCGCCGTGC
ACAGGGTGTCACGTTGCAAGACCTGCCTGAAACCGAACTGCCCGCTGTTCTGCAGCCGGTCGCGGAGGCC
ATGGATGCGATCGCTGCGGCCGATCTTAGCCAGACGAGCGGGTTCGGCCCATTCGGACCGCAAGGAATCG
GTCAATACACTACATGGCGTGATTTCATATGCGCGATTGCTGATCCCCATGTGTATCACTGGCAAACTGT
GATGGACGACACCGTCAGTGCGTCCGTCGCGCAGGCTCTCGATGAGCTGATGCTTTGGGCCGAGGACTGC
CCCGAAGTCCGGCACCTCGTGCACGCGGATTTCGGCTCCAACAATGTCCTGACGGACAATGGCCGCATAA
CAGCGGTCATTGACTGGAGCGAGGCGATGTTCGGGGATTCCCAATACGAGGTCGCCAACATCTTCTTCTG
GAGGCCGTGGTTGGCTTGTATGGAGCAGCAGACGCGCTACTTCGAGCGGAGGCATCCGGAGCTTGCAGGA
TCGCCGCGGCTCCGGGCGTATATGCTCCGCATTGGTCTTGACCAACTCTATCAGAGCTTGGTTGACGGCA
ATTTCGATGATGCAGCTTGGGCGCAGGGTCGATGCGACGCAATCGTCCGATCCGGAGCCGGGACTGTCGG
GCGTACACAAATCGCCCGCAGAAGCGCGGCCGTCTGGACCGATGGCTGTGTAGAAGTACTCGCCGATAGT
GGAAACCGACGCCCCAGCACTCGTCCGAGGGCAAAGGAATAGGTCGAGCTGTGCCTTCTAGTTGCCAGCC
ATCTGTTGTTTGCCCCTCCCCCGTGCCTTCCTTGACCCTGGAAGGTGCCACTCCCACTGTCCTTTCCTAA
TAAAATGAGGAAATTGCATCGCATTGTCTGAGTAGGTGTCATTCTATTCTGGGGGGTGGGGTGGGGCAGG
ACAGCAAGGGGGAGGATTGGGAAGACAATAGCAGGCATGCTGGGGATGCGGTGGGCTCTATGGTCGACCT
CGAGGGAATTAATTCGAGCTCGGTACCTTTAAGACCAATGACTTACAAGGCAGCTGTAGATCTTAGCCAC
TTTTTAAAAGAAAAGGGGGGACTGGAAGGGCTAATTCACTCCCAACGAAGACAAGATCTGCTTTTTGCTT
GTACTGGGTCTCTCTGGTTAGACCAGATCTGAGCCTGGGAGCTCTCTGGCTAACTAGGGAACCCACTGCT
TAAGCCTCAATAAAGCTTGCCTTGAGTGCTTCAAGTAGTGTGTGCCCGTCTGTTGTGTGACTCTGGTAAC
TAGAGATCCCTCAGACCCTTTTAGTCAGTGTGGAAAATCTCTAGCAGCATCTAGAATTAATTCCGTGTAT
TCTATAGTGTCACCTAAATCGTATGTGTATGATACATAAGGTTATGTATTAATTGTAGCCGCGTTCTAAC
GACAATATGTACAAGCCTAATTGTGTAGCATCTGGCTTACTGAAGCAGACCCTATCATCTCTCTCGTAAA
CTGCCGTCAGAGTCGGTTTGGTTGGACGAACCTTCTGAGTTTCTGGTAACGCCGTCCCGCACCCGGAAAT
GGTCAGCGAACCAATCAGCAGGGTCATCGCTAGCCAGATCCTCTACGCCGGACGCATCGTGGCCGGCATC
ACCGGCGCCACAGGTGCGGTTGCTGGCGCCTATATCGCCGACATCACCGATGGGGAAGATCGGGCTCGCC
ACTTCGGGCTCATGAGCGCTTGTTTCGGCGTGGGTATGGTGGCAGGCCCCGTGGCCGGGGGACTGTTGGG
CGCCATCTCCTTGCATGCACCATTCCTTGCGGCGGCGGTGCTCAACGGCCTCAACCTACTACTGGGCTGC
TTCCTAATGCAGGAGTCGCATAAGGGAGAGCGTCGAATGGTGCACTCTCAGTACAATCTGCTCTGATGCC
GCATAGTTAAGCCAGCCCCGACACCCGCCAACACCCGCTGACGCGCCCTGACGGGCTTGTCTGCTCCCGG
CATCCGCTTACAGACAAGCTGTGACCGTCTCCGGGAGCTGCATGTGTCAGAGGTTTTCACCGTCATCACC
GAAACGCGCGAGACGAAAGGGCCTCGTGATACGCCTATTTTTATAGGTTAATGTCATGATAATAATGGTT
TCTTAGACGTCAGGTGGCACTTTTCGGGGAAATGTGCGCGGAACCCCTATTTGTTTATTTTTCTAAATAC
ATTCAAATATGTATCCGCTCATGAGACAATAACCCTGATAAATGCTTCAATAATATTGAAAAAGGAAGAG
TATGAGTATTCAACATTTCCGTGTCGCCCTTATTCCCTTTTTTGCGGCATTTTGCCTTCCTGTTTTTGCT
CACCCAGAAACGCTGGTGAAAGTAAAAGATGCTGAAGATCAGTTGGGTGCACGAGTGGGTTACATCGAAC
TGGATCTCAACAGCGGTAAGATCCTTGAGAGTTTTCGCCCCGAAGAACGTTTTCCAATGATGAGCACTTT
TAAAGTTCTGCTATGTGGCGCGGTATTATCCCGTATTGACGCCGGGCAAGAGCAACTCGGTCGCCGCATA
CACTATTCTCAGAATGACTTGGTTGAGTACTCACCAGTCACAGAAAAGCATCTTACGGATGGCATGACAG
TAAGAGAATTATGCAGTGCTGCCATAACCATGAGTGATAACACTGCGGCCAACTTACTTCTGACAACGAT
CGGAGGACCGAAGGAGCTAACCGCTTTTTTGCACAACATGGGGGATCATGTAACTCGCCTTGATCGTTGG
GAACCGGAGCTGAATGAAGCCATACCAAACGACGAGCGTGACACCACGATGCCTGTAGCAATGGCAACAA
CGTTGCGCAAACTATTAACTGGCGAACTACTTACTCTAGCTTCCCGGCAACAATTAATAGACTGGATGGA
GGCGGATAAAGTTGCAGGACCACTTCTGCGCTCGGCCCTTCCGGCTGGCTGGTTTATTGCTGATAAATCT
GGAGCCGGTGAGCGTGGGTCTCGCGGTATCATTGCAGCACTGGGGCCAGATGGTAAGCCCTCCCGTATCG
TAGTTATCTACACGACGGGGAGTCAGGCAACTATGGATGAACGAAATAGACAGATCGCTGAGATAGGTGC
CTCACTGATTAAGCATTGGTAACTGTCAGACCAAGTTTACTCATATATACTTTAGATTGATTTAAAACTT
CATTTTTAATTTAAAAGGATCTAGGTGAAGATCCTTTTTGATAATCTCATGACCAAAATCCCTTAACGTG
AGTTTTCGTTCCACTGAGCGTCAGACCCCGTAGAAAAGATCAAAGGATCTTCTTGAGATCCTTTTTTTCT
GCGCGTAATCTGCTGCTTGCAAACAAAAAAACCACCGCTACCAGCGGTGGTTTGTTTGCCGGATCAAGAG
CTACCAACTCTTTTTCCGAAGGTAACTGGCTTCAGCAGAGCGCAGATACCAAATACTGTTCTTCTAGTGT
AGCCGTAGTTAGGCCACCACTTCAAGAACTCTGTAGCACCGCCTACATACCTCGCTCTGCTAATCCTGTT
ACCAGTGGCTGCTGCCAGTGGCGATAAGTCGTGTCTTACCGGGTTGGACTCAAGACGATAGTTACCGGAT
AAGGCGCAGCGGTCGGGCTGAACGGGGGGTTCGTGCACACAGCCCAGCTTGGAGCGAACGACCTACACCG
AACTGAGATACCTACAGCGTGAGCTATGAGAAAGCGCCACGCTTCCCGAAGGGAGAAAGGCGGACAGGTA
TCCGGTAAGCGGCAGGGTCGGAACAGGAGAGCGCACGAGGGAGCTTCCAGGGGGAAACGCCTGGTATCTT
TATAGTCCTGTCGGGTTTCGCCACCTCTGACTTGAGCGTCGATTTTTGTGATGCTCGTCAGGGGGGCGGA
GCCTATGGAAAAACGCCAGCAACGCGGCCTTTTTACGGTTCCTGGCCTTTTGCTGGCCTTTTGCTCACAT
GTTCTTTCCTGCGTTATCCCCTGATTCTGTGGATAACCGTATTACCGCCTTTGAGTGAGCTGATACCGCT
CGCCGCAGCCGAACGACCGAGCGCAGCGAGTCAGTGAGCGAGGAAGCGGAAGAGCGCCCAATACGCAAAC
CGCCTCTCCCCGCGCGTTGGCCGATTCATTAATGCAGCTGTGGAATGTGTGTCAGTTAGGGTGTGGAAAG
TCCCCAGGCTCCCCAGCAGGCAGAAGTATGCAAAGCATGCATCTCAATTAGTCAGCAACCAGGTGTGGAA
AGTCCCCAGGCTCCCCAGCAGGCAGAAGTATGCAAAGCATGCATCTCAATTAGTCAGCAACCATAGTCCC
GCCCCTAACTCCGCCCATCCCGCCCCTAACTCCGCCCAGTTCCGCCCATTCTCCGCCCCATGGCTGACTA
ATTTTTTTTATTTATGCAGAGGCCGAGGCCGCCTCGGCCTCTGAGCTATTCCAGAAGTAGTGAGGAGGCT
TTTTTGGAGGCCTAGGCTTTTGCAAAAAGCTTGGACACAAGACAGGCTTGCGAGATATGTTTGAGAATAC
CACTTTATCCCGCGTCAGGGAGAGGCAGTGCGTAAAAAGACGCGGACTCATGTGAAATACTGGTTTTTAG
TGCGCCAGATCTCTATAATCTCGCGCAACCTATTTTCCCCTCGAACACTTTTTAAGCCGTAGATAAACAG
GCTGGGACACTTCACATGAGCGAAAAATACATCGTCACCTGGGACATGTTGCAGATCCATGCACGTAAAC
TCGCAAGCCGACTGATGCCTTCTGAACAATGGAAAGGCATTATTGCCGTAAGCCGTGGCGGTCTGTACCG
GGTGCGTTACTGGCGCGTGAACTGGGTATTCGTCATGTCGATACCGTTTGTATTTCCAGCTACGATCACG
ACAACCAGCGCGAGCTTAAAGTGCTGAAACGCGCAGAAGGCGATGGCGAAGGCTTCATCGTTATTGATGA
CCTGGTGGATACCGGTGGTACTGCGGTTGCGATTCGTGAAATGTATCCAAAAGCGCACTTTGTCACCATC
TTCGCAAAACCGGCTGGTCGTCCGCTGGTTGATGACTATGTTGTTGATATCCCGCAAGATACCTGGATTG
AACAGCCGTGGGATATGGGCGTCGTATTCGTCCCGCCAATCTCCGGTCGCTAATCTTTTCAACGCCTGGC
ACTGCCGGGCGTTGTTCTTTTTAACTTCAGGCGGGTTACAATAGTTTCCAGTAAGTATTCTGGAGGCTGC
ATCCATGACACAGGCAAACCTGAGCGAAACCCTGTTCAAACCCCGCTTTAAACATCCTGAAACCTCGACG
CTAGTCCGCCGCTTTAATCACGGCGCACAACCGCCTGTGCAGTCGGCCCTTGATGGTAAAACCATCCCTC
ACTGGTATCGCATGATTAACCGTCTGATGTGGATCTGGCGCGGCATTGACCCACGCGAAATCCTCGACGT
CCAGGCACGTATTGTGATGAGCGATGCCGAACGTACCGACGATGATTTATACGATACGGTGATTGGCTAC
CGTGGCGGCAACTGGATTTATGAGTGGGCCCCGGATCTTTGTGAAGGAACCTTACTTCTGTGGTGTGACA
TAATTGGACAAACTACCTACAGAGATTTAAAGCTCTAAGGTAAATATAAAATTTTTAAGTGTATAATGTG
TTAAACTACTGATTCTAATTGTTTGTGTATTTTAGATTCCAACCTATGGAACTGATGAATGGGAGCAGTG
GTGGAATGCCTTTAATGAGGAAAACCTGTTTTGCTCAGAAGAAATGCCATCTAGTGATGATGAGGCTACT
GCTGACTCTCAACATTCTACTCCTCCAAAAAAGAAGAGAAAGGTAGAAGACCCCAAGGACTTTCCTTCAG
AATTGCTAAGTTTTTTGAGTCATGCTGTGTTTAGTAATAGAACTCTTGCTTGCTTTGCTATTTACACCAC
AAAGGAAAAAGCTGCACTGCTATACAAGAAAATTATGGAAAAATATTCTGTAACCTTTATAAGTAGGCAT
AACAGTTATAATCATAACATACTGTTTTTTCTTACTCCACACAGGCATAGAGTGTCTGCTATTAATAACT
ATGCTCAAAAATTGTGTACCTTTAGCTTTTTAATTTGTAAAGGGGTTAATAAGGAATATTTGATGTATAG
TGCCTTGACTAGAGATCATAATCAGCCATACCACATTTGTAGAGGTTTTACTTGCTTTAAAAAACCTCCC
ACACCTCCCCCTGAACCTGAAACATAAAATGAATGCAATTGTTGTTGTTAACTTGTTTATTGCAGCTTAT
AATGGTTACAAATAAAGCAATAGCATCACAAATTTCACAAATAAAGCATTTTTTTCACTGCATTCTAGTT
GTGGTTTGTCCAAACTCATCAATGTATCTTATCATGTCTGGATCAACTGGATAACTCAAGCTAACCAAAA
TCATCCCAAACTTCCCACCCCATACCCTATTACCACTGCCAATTACCTGTGGTTTCATTTACTCTAAACC
TGTGATTCCTCTGAATTATTTTCATTTTAAAGAAATTGTATTTGTTAAATATGTACTACAAACTTAGTAG
TTGGAAGGGCTAATTCACTCCCAAAGAAGACAAGATATCCTTGATCTGTGGATCTACCACACACAAGGCT
ACTTCCCTGATTAGCAGAACTACACACCAGGGCCAGGGGTCAGATATCCACTGACCTTTGGATGGTGCTA
CAAGCTAGTACCAGTTGAGCCAGATAAGGTAGAAGAGGCCAATAAAGGAGAGAACACCAGCTTGTTACAC
CCTGTGAGCCTGCATGGGATGGATGACCCGGAGAGAGAAGTGTTAGAGTGGAGGTTTGACAGCCGCCTAG
CATTTCATCACGTGGCCCGAGAGCTGCATCCGGAGTACTTCAAGAACTGCTGATATCGAGCTTGCTACAA
GGGACTTTCCGCTGGGGACTTTCCAGGGAGGCGTGGCCTGGGCGGGACTGGGGAGTGGCGAGCCCTCAGA
TCCTGCATATAAGCAGCTGCTTTTTGCCTGTACTGGGTCTCTCTGGTTAGACCAGATCTGAGCCTGGGAG
CTCTCTGGCTAACTAGGGAACCCACTGCTTAAGCCTCAATAAAGCTTGCCTTGAGTGCTTCAAGTAGTGT
GTGCCCGTCTGTTGTGTGACTCTGGTAACTAGAGATCCCTCAGACCCTTTTAGTCAGTGTGGAAAATCTC
TAGCAGTGGCGCCCGAACAGGGACTTGAAAGCGAAAGGGAAACCAGAGGAGCTCTCTCGACGCAGGACTC
GGCTTGCTGAAGCGCGCACGGCAAGAGGCGAGGGGCGGCGACTGGTGAGTACGCCAAAAATTTTGACTAG
CGGAGGCTAGAAGGAGAGAGATGGGTGCGAGAGCGTCAGTATTAAGCGGGGGAGAATTAGATCGCGATGG
GAAAAAATTCGGTTAAGGCCAGGGGGAAAGAAAAAATATAAATTAAAACATATAGTATGGGCAAGCAGGG
AGCTAGAACGATTCGCAGTTAATCCTGGCCTGTTAGAAACATCAGAAGGCTGTAGACAAATACTGGGACA
GCTACAACCATCCCTTCAGACAGGATCAGAAGAACTTAGATCATTATATAATACAGTAGCAACCCTCTAT
TGTGTGCATCAAAGGATAGAGATAAAAGACACCAAGGAAGCTTTAGACAAGATAGAGGAAGAGCAAAACA
AAAGTAAGACCACCGCACAGCAAGCGGCCGGCCGCTGATCTTCAGACCTGGAGGAGGAGATATGAGGGAC
AATTGGAGAAGTGAATTATATAAATATAAAGTAGTAAAAATTGAACCATTAGGAGTAGCACCCACCAAGG
CAAAGAGAAGAGTGGTGCAGAGAGAAAAAAGAGCAGTGGGAATAGGAGCTTTGTTCCTTGGGTTCTTGGG
AGCAGCAGGAAGCACTATGGGCGCAGCGTCAATGACGCTGACGGTACAGGCCAGACAATTATTGTCTGGT
ATAGTGCAGCAGCAGAACAATTTGCTGAGGGCTATTGAGGCGCAACAGCATCTGTTGCAACTCACAGTCT
GGGGCATCAAGCAGCTCCAGGCAAGAATCCTGGCTGTGGAAAGATACCTAAAGGATCAACAGCTCCTGGG
GATTTGGGGTTGCTCTGGAAAACTCATTTGCACCACTGCTGTGCCTTGGAATGCTAGTTGGAGTAATAAA
TCTCTGGAACAGATTTGGAATCACACGACCTGGATGGAGTGGGACAGAGAAATTAACAATTACACAAGCT
TAATACACTCCTTAATTGAAGAATCGCAAAACCAGCAAGAAAAGAATGAACAAGAATTATTGGAATTAGA
TAAATGGGCAAGTTTGTGGAATTGGTTTAACATAACAAATTGGCTGTGGTATATAAAATTATTCATAATG
ATAGTAGGAGGCTTGGTAGGTTTAAGAATAGTTTTTGCTGTACTTTCTATAGTGAATAGAGTTAGGCAGG
GATATTCACCATTATCGTTTCAGACCCACCTCCCAACCCCGAGGGGACCCGACAGGCCCGAAGGAATAGA
AGAAGAAGGTGGAGAGAGAGACAGAGACAGATCCATTCGATTAGTGAACGGATCTCGACGGTATCGCCAA
ATGGCAGTATTCATCCACAATTTTAAAAGAAAAGGGGGGATTGGGGGGTACAGTGCAGGGGAAAGAATAG
TAGACATAATAGCAACAGACATACAAACTAAAGAATTACAAAAACAAATTACAAAAATTCAAAATTTTCG
GGTTTATTACAGGGACAGCAGAGATCCAGTTTGGATCGATAAGCTTGATATCGAATTCGGAGCACTGTCC
TCCGAACGTCGGAGCACTGTCCTCCGAACGTCGGAGCACTGTCCTCCGAACGTCGGAGCACTGTCCTCCG
AACGGAGCATGTCCTCCGAACGTCGGAGCACTGTCCTCCGAACGACTAGTTAGGCGTGTACGGTGGGAGG
CCTATATAAGCAGAGCTCGTTTAGTGAACCGTCAGATCGCCTGGAGACGCCATCCACGCTGTTTTGACCT
CCATAGAAGACACCGGGACCGATCCAGCCTCTCGACATTCGTTGGATCCGCCACCATGGACCTGTGGAAC
TGGGATGAGGCGTCACTGCAGGAAGTGCCTCCTGGGGACAAGCTGACAGGACTGGGAGCGGAATTTGGTT
TCTATTTCCCTGAAGTGGCTCTACAAGAGGACACACCGATCACACCAATGAACGTAGAAGGCTGCTGGAA
AGGGTTCCCAGAGCTGGACTGGAACCCCGCTTTACCTCACGAAGACGTACCTTTCCAGGCGGAGCCCGTT
GCTCACCCCCTTCCGTGGTCGCGAGACTGGACAGACCTGGGATGCAACACCTCGGACCCGTGGAGCTGTG
CTTCACAGACGCCAGGCCCTGCCCCTCCTGGCACGAGCCCCTCCCCCTTCGTCGGCTTTGAAGGGGCGAC
CGGCCAGAATCCTGCCACCTCGGCAGGAGGGGTCCCCTCGTGGTCGCACCCTCCAGCTGCCTGGAGCACT
ACCAGCTGGGACTGTTCTGTGGGCCCCAGTGGCGCCACCTACTGGGACAATGGCCTGGGCGGGGAAGCGC
ATGAGGACTATAAAATGTCATGGGGCGGGTCTGCCGGTTCGGACTACACCACCACGTGGAATACTGGGCT
GCAGGACTGCAGCATCCCTTTCGAGGGGCACCAGAGTCCAGCATTCACCACGCCCTCCAAATCGAACAAG
CAGTCTGATAGAGCCACATTGACTCGCTACTCCAAAACTAACCACCGAGGTCCCATTCAGCTGTGGCAAT
TCCTCCTGGAGCTGCTCCACGACGGGGCTCGCAGCAGCTGCATCCGCTGGACGGGCAATAGCCGCGAGTT
CCAGCTGTGCGACCCCAAAGAGGTGGCCCGGCTGTGGGGCGAGCGCAAGAGGAAGCCGGGAATGAATTAT
GAGAAACTGAGTCGAGGTCTACGTTATTATTACCGCCGCGACATCGTGCTCAAGAGTGGTGGGCGCAAGT
ACACATACCGCTTCGGGGGACGTGTGCCTGTCCTCGCCTATCAGGATGATATGGGGCATCTGCCAGGTGC
AGAAGGCCAAGGAAGCGGAGCTACTAACTTCAGCCTGCTGAAGCAGGCTGGAGACGTGGAGGAGAACCCT
GGACCTATGAGCGAGCTGATTAAGGAGAACATGCACATGAAGCTGTACATGGAGGGCACCGTGGACAACC
ATCACTTCAAGTGCACATCCGAGGGCGAAGGCAAGCCCTACGAGGGCACCCAGACCATGAGAATCAAGGT
GGTCGAGGGCGGCCCTCTCCCCTTCGCCTTCGACATCCTGGCTACTAGCTTCCTCTACGGCAGCAAGACC
TTCATCAACCACACCCAGGGCATCCCCGACTTCTTCAAGCAGTCCTTCCCTGAGGGCTTCACATGGGAGA
GAGTCACCACATACGAAGACGGGGGCGTGCTGACCGCTACCCAGGACACCAGCCTCCAGGACGGCTGCCT
CATCTACAACGTCAAGATCAGAGGGGTGAACTTCACATCCAACGGCCCTGTGATGCAGAAGAAAACACTC
GGCTGGGAGGCCTTCACCGAGACGCTGTACCCCGCTGACGGCGGCCTGGAAGGCAGAAACGACATGGCCC
TGAAGCTCGTGGGCGGGAGCCATCTGATCGCAAACATCAAGACCACATATAGATCCAAGAAACCCGCTAA
GAACCTCAAGATGCCTGGCGTCTACTATGTGGACTACAGACTGGAAAGAATCAAGGAGGCCAACAACGAG
ACCTACGTCGAGCAGCACGAGGTGGCAGTGGCCAGATACTGCGACCTCCCTAGCAAACTGGGGCACAAGC
TTAATTAATGCAGGCATGCAAGCTTGATATCAAGCTTATCGATAATCAACCTCTGGATTACAAAATTTGT
GAAAGATTGACTGGTATTCTTAACTATGTTGCTCCTTTTACGCTATGTGGATACGCTGCTTTAATGCCTT
TGTATCATGCTATTGCTTCCCGTATGGCTTTCATTTTCTCCTCCTTGTATAAATCCTGGTTGCTGTCTCT
TTATGAGGAGTTGTGGCCCGTTGTCAGGCAACGTGGCGTGGTGTGCACTGTGTTTGCTGACGCAACCCCC
ACTGGTTGGGGCATTGCCACCACCTGTCAGCTCCTTTCCGGGACTTTCGCTTTCCCCCTCCCTATTGCCA
CGGCGGAACTCATCGCCGCCTGCCTTGCCCGCTGCTGGACAGGGGCTCGGCTGTTGGGCACTGACAATTC
CGTGGTGTTGTCGGGGAAATCATCGTCCTTTCCTTGGCTGCTCGCCTGTGTTGCCACCTGGATTCTGCGC
GGGACGTCCTTCTGCTACGTCCCTTCGGCCCTCAATCCAGCGGACCTTCCTTCCCGCGGCCTGCTGCCGG
CTCTGCGGCCTCTTCCGCGTCTTCGCCTTCGCCCTCAGACGAGTCGGATCTCCCTTTGGGCCGCCTCCCC
GCGCGGCCGCAACTCCCACCTGCAACATGCGTGACTGACTGAGGCCGCGACTCTAGAGTCGACGGGTAGG
GGAGGCGCTTTTCCCAAGGCAGTCTGGAGCATGCGCTTTAGCAGCCCCGCTGGGCACTTGGCGCTACACA
AGTGGCCTCTGGCCTCGCACACATTCCACATCCACCGGTAGGCGCCAACCGGCTCCGTTCTTTGGTGGCC
CCTTCGCGCCACCTTCTACTCCTCCCCTAGTCAGGAAGTTCCCCCCCGCCCCGCAGCTCGCGTCGTGCAG
GACGTGACAAATGGAAGTAGCACGTCTCACTAGTCTCGTGCAGATGGACAGCACCGCTGAGCAATGGAAG
CGGGTAGGCCTTTGGGGCAGCGGCCAATAGCAGCTTTGCTCCTTCGCTTTCTGGGCTCAGAGGCTGGGAA
GGGGTGGGTCCGGGGGCGGGCTCAGGGGCGGGCTCAGGGGCGGGGCGGGCGCCCGAAGGTCCTCCGGAGG
CCCGGCATTCTGCACGCTTCAAAAGCGCACGTCTGCCGCGCTGTTCTCCTCTTCCTCATCTCCGGGCCTT
TCGACGTCGAGTCGCCACCATGAAAAAGCCTGAACTCACCGCGACGTCTGTCGAGAAGTTTCTGATCGAA
AAGTTCGACAGCGTCTCCGACCTGATGCAGCTCTCGGAGGGCGAAGAATCTCGTGCTTTCAGCTTCGATG
TAGGAGGGCGTGGATATGTCCTG
Features (pLannotate 1.2.2; 35 found; start..end, strand, type, name):
    889..1113    +  polyA_signal   bGH poly(A) signal: bovine growth hormone polyadenylation signal
   1143..1211    +  CDS            nef (fragment): NEF_HV1Z2 - Experimental evidence at protein level: Swiss-Prot protein existence level 1. Extracellular Nef protein targets CD4(+) T-lymphocytes for apoptosis by interacting with CXCR4 surface receptors. From Human immunodeficiency virus type 1 group M subtype D (isolate Z2/CDC-Z34) (HIV-1).
   1213..1446    +  LTR            3' LTR (ΔU3): self-inactivating 3' long terminal repeat (LTR) from HIV-1
   1471..1489    -  promoter       SP6 promoter: promoter for bacteriophage SP6 RNA polymerase
   1717..1996    +  CDS            TcR (fragment): tetracycline efflux protein; tet; confers resistance to tetracycline
   1997..2045    -  misc_feature   bom (fragment): basis of mobility region from pBR322
   2147..2182    -  CDS            rop (fragment): Rop protein, which maintains plasmids at low copy number; rop
   2277..2381    +  promoter       AmpR promoter: bla
   2382..3242    +  CDS            AmpR: β-lactamase; bla; confers resistance to ampicillin, carbenicillin, and related antibiotics
   3413..4001    +  rep_origin     ori: high-copy-number ColE1/pMB1/pBR322/pUC origin of replication
   4184..4240    +  CDS            lacI (fragment): lac repressor; lacI; The lac repressor binds to the lac operator to inhibit transcription in E. coli. This inhibition can be relieved by adding lactose or isopropyl-β-D-thiogalactopyranoside (IPTG).
   4247..4576    +  promoter       SV40 promoter: SV40 enhancer and early promoter
   4776..4895    +  CDS            gpt (fragment): XGPT_ECOLI - Also known as gpp, gxu. Experimental evidence at protein level: Swiss-Prot protein existence level 1. Purine salvage pathway enzyme that catalyzes the transfer of the ribosyl-5-phosphate group from 5-phospho-alpha-D-ribose 1- diphosphate (PRPP) to the N9 position of the 6-oxopurines guanine and xanthine to form the corresponding ribonucleotides GMP (guanosine 5'- monophosphate) and XMP (xanthosine 5'-monophosphate), with the release of PPi. To a lesser extent, also acts on hypoxanthine (PubMed:9100006, PubMed:3886014). Does not ribophosphorylate adenine (PubMed:3886014). From Esch
   4895..5230    +  CDS            gpt (fragment): XGPT_ECOLI - Also known as gpp, gxu. Experimental evidence at protein level: Swiss-Prot protein existence level 1. Purine salvage pathway enzyme that catalyzes the transfer of the ribosyl-5-phosphate group from 5-phospho-alpha-D-ribose 1- diphosphate (PRPP) to the N9 position of the 6-oxopurines guanine and xanthine to form the corresponding ribonucleotides GMP (guanosine 5'- monophosphate) and XMP (xanthosine 5'-monophosphate), with the release of PPi. To a lesser extent, also acts on hypoxanthine (PubMed:9100006, PubMed:3886014). Does not ribophosphorylate adenine (PubMed:3886014). From Esch
   5325..5630    +  CDS            frsA (fragment): FRSA_ECOLI - Also known as yafA. Experimental evidence at protein level: Swiss-Prot protein existence level 1. Catalyzes the hydrolysis of esters (PubMed:15808744). Displays esterase activity toward pNP-butyrate (PubMed:15808744). May stimulate mixed-acid fermentation by acting as a fermentation/respiration switch that down-regulates respiration and up- regulates fermentation rates (PubMed:15169777). From Escherichia coli (strain K12).
   5634..5708    +  CDS            small t antigen (fragment): SV40 (simian virus 40) small t antigen
   5710..5775    +  intron         small t intron: SV40 (simian virus 40) small t antigen intron
   5905..5925    +  CDS            SV40 NLS: nuclear localization signal of SV40 (simian virus 40) large T antigen
   6244..6327    +  CDS            large T antigen (fragment): large T antigen from SV40 (simian virus 40)
   6350..6484    +  polyA_signal   SV40 poly(A) signal: SV40 polyadenylation signal
   6651..6980    +  CDS            nef (fragment): NEF_HV1BR - Experimental evidence at protein level: Swiss-Prot protein existence level 1. Extracellular Nef protein targets CD4(+) T-lymphocytes for apoptosis by interacting with CXCR4 surface receptors (PubMed:14990729). From Human immunodeficiency virus type 1 group M subtype B (isolate BRU/LAI) (HIV-1).
   7028..7285    +  LTR            5' LTR (truncated): truncated 5' long terminal repeat (LTR) from HIV-1
   7332..7457    +  misc_feature   HIV-1 Ψ: packaging signal of human immunodeficiency virus type 1
   7441..7779    +  CDS            HIV-1 gag (fragment): gag protein from human immunodeficiency virus 1; gag
   7954..8187    +  misc_feature   RRE: The Rev response element (RRE) of HIV-1 allows for Rev-dependent mRNA export from the nucleus to the cytoplasm.
   8564..8664    +  CDS            Rev (fragment): human immunodeficiency virus 1 (HIV-1) Rev protein; rev; enhances nuclear export of unspliced and incompletely spliced viral mRNAs
   8701..8818    +  misc_feature   cPPT/CTS: central polypurine tract and central termination sequence of HIV-1
   8855..8878    -  misc_feature   MCS (fragment): pBluescript multiple cloning site
   9011..9047    +  promoter       minimal CMV promoter (fragment): human cytomegalovirus (CMV) immediate early promoter
   9156..10160   +  CDS            Etv2: ETV2_MOUSE - Also known as Er71, Etsrp71. Experimental evidence at transcript level: Swiss-Prot protein existence level 2. Binds to DNA sequences containing the consensus pentanucleotide 5'-CGGA[AT]-3'. From Mus musculus (Mouse).
  10227..10928   +  CDS            TagBFP: monomeric blue fluorescent protein mammalian codon-optimized
  10946..10964   +  misc_feature   MCS (fragment): pBluescript multiple cloning site
  10964..11552   +  misc_feature   WPRE: woodchuck hepatitis virus posttranscriptional regulatory element
  11614..12113   +  promoter       PGK promoter: mouse phosphoglycerate kinase 1 promoter
  12130..882     +  CDS            HygR (across the origin): aminoglycoside phosphotransferase from E. coli; aph(4)-Ia; confers resistance to hygromycin
