[The description below was written by a language model from this plasmid's Addgene catalogue record and pLannotate feature annotations shown in this document.]
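Description:
pHR_5xUAS-ETV2-P2A-BFP-WPRE_PGK-HygR is a self-inactivating HIV-1-based lentiviral transfer plasmid of about 12.3 kb built on the pHR backbone. In bacteria it is maintained through a high-copy ColE1/pUC-type origin and selected with ampicillin (AmpR, β-lactamase). The viral portion carries a truncated 5' LTR, the Ψ packaging signal with a partial gag sequence, the Rev response element for Rev-dependent nuclear export of the genomic RNA, the cPPT/CTS element, and a ΔU3 3' LTR. The plasmid backbone outside the LTRs also retains remnants of older vector elements, including an SV40 promoter with gpt fragments and SV40 small t/large T sequences and polyadenylation signal; these appear to be legacy backbone content rather than part of the payload.

The payload consists of two cassettes. The first is an inducible unit in which five Gal4 upstream activating sequences (named in the construct title but not individually annotated in the feature table) sit ahead of a minimal CMV promoter, driving mouse Etv2 (ets variant 2) linked by a P2A self-cleaving peptide to TagBFP, followed by WPRE to enhance transcript stability and expression. Transcription should therefore depend on a Gal4 DNA-binding-domain activator supplied in the same cell, with blue fluorescence reporting induction alongside ETV2 production as a separate protein. The second cassette uses the mouse PGK promoter to express the hygromycin resistance gene constitutively, terminated by a bGH polyadenylation signal, allowing selection of transduced mammalian cells independently of induction state. The stated purpose is Gal4-inducible expression of ETV2 and BFP with hygromycin selection; the record does not specify the source of the Gal4 activator or the target cell type.
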