Addgene plasmid #216664: pHR_5xUAS-ETV2-P2A-BFP-WPRE_PGK-HygR
Purpose: Expressed Gal4-inducible ETV2 and BFP, with hygromycin resistance
Depositing lab: Leonardo Morsut. Depositing organization: University of Southern California.
Backbone
  Vector backbone: pHR
  Backbone manufacturer: Addgene #79119
  Backbone size w/o insert (bp): 8689
  Total vector size (bp): 12270
  Vector type: Lentiviral
  Selectable markers: Hygromycin
Growth in bacteria
  Bacterial resistance: Ampicillin, 100 μg/mL
  Growth temperature: 37°C
  Growth strain: NEB Stable
  Copy number: High Copy
Gene/Insert 1
  Gene/Insert name: ETV2 (alt name: ets variant 2)
  Species: M. musculus (mouse)
  Insert size (bp): 1038
  GenBank ID: NM_007959.2
  Entrez Gene: Etv2 (a.k.a. Etsrp71)
Gene/Insert 2
  Gene/Insert name: BFP (alt name: tagBFP)
  Insert size (bp): 1424
Gene/Insert 3
  Gene/Insert name: HygromycinR (alt name: Hygromycin Resistance Protein)
  Insert size (bp): 1804
Terms and licenses: Academic/Nonprofit Terms; Industry Terms: Not Available to Industry
How to cite: pHR_5xUAS-ETV2-P2A-BFP-WPRE_PGK-HygR was a gift from Leonardo Morsut (Addgene plasmid # 216664 ; http://n2t.net/addgene:216664 ; RRID:Addgene_216664)
